>Addgene plasmid #223590 | pHR-CD80-CLIP | addgene full sequence | sequence record 444044 | Addgene NGS Result
CGATACCGTCGACCTCGAGGGAATTAATTCGAGCTCGGTACCTTTAAGACCAATGACTTACAAGGCAGCT
GTAGATCTTAGCCACTTTTTAAAAGAAAAGGGGGGACTGGAAGGGCTAATTCACTCCCAACGAAGACAAG
ATCTGCTTTTTGCTTGTACTGGGTCTCTCTGGTTAGACCAGATCTGAGCCTGGGAGCTCTCTGGCTAACT
AGGGAACCCACTGCTTAAGCCTCAATAAAGCTTGCCTTGAGTGCTTCAAGTAGTGTGTGCCCGTCTGTTG
TGTGACTCTGGTAACTAGAGATCCCTCAGACCCTTTTAGTCAGTGTGGAAAATCTCTAGCAGCATCTAGA
ATTAATTCCGTGTATTCTATAGTGTCACCTAAATCGTATGTGTATGATACATAAGGTTATGTATTAATTG
TAGCCGCGTTCTAACGACAATATGTACAAGCCTAATTGTGTAGCATCTGGCTTACTGAAGCAGACCCTAT
CATCTCTCTCGTAAACTGCCGTCAGAGTCGGTTTGGTTGGACGAACCTTCTGAGTTTCTGGTAACGCCGT
CCCGCACCCGGAAATGGTCAGCGAACCAATCAGCAGGGTCATCGCTAGCCAGATCCTCTACGCCGGACGC
ATCGTGGCCGGCATCACCGGCGCCACAGGTGCGGTTGCTGGCGCCTATATCGCCGACATCACCGATGGGG
AAGATCGGGCTCGCCACTTCGGGCTCATGAGCGCTTGTTTCGGCGTGGGTATGGTGGCAGGCCCCGTGGC
CGGGGGACTGTTGGGCGCCATCTCCTTGCATGCACCATTCCTTGCGGCGGCGGTGCTCAACGGCCTCAAC
CTACTACTGGGCTGCTTCCTAATGCAGGAGTCGCATAAGGGAGAGCGTCGAATGGTGCACTCTCAGTACA
ATCTGCTCTGATGCCGCATAGTTAAGCCAGCCCCGACACCCGCCAACACCCGCTGACGCGCCCTGACGGG
CTTGTCTGCTCCCGGCATCCGCTTACAGACAAGCTGTGACCGTCTCCGGGAGCTGCATGTGTCAGAGGTT
TTCACCGTCATCACCGAAACGCGCGAGACGAAAGGGCCTCGTGATACGCCTATTTTTATAGGTTAATGTC
ATGATAATAATGGTTTCTTAGACGTCAGGTGGCACTTTTCGGGGAAATGTGCGCGGAACCCCTATTTGTT
TATTTTTCTAAATACATTCAAATATGTATCCGCTCATGAGACAATAACCCTGATAAATGCTTCAATAATA
TTGAAAAAGGAAGAGTATGAGTATTCAACATTTCCGTGTCGCCCTTATTCCCTTTTTTGCGGCATTTTGC
CTTCCTGTTTTTGCTCACCCAGAAACGCTGGTGAAAGTAAAAGATGCTGAAGATCAGTTGGGTGCACGAG
TGGGTTACATCGAACTGGATCTCAACAGCGGTAAGATCCTTGAGAGTTTTCGCCCCGAAGAACGTTTTCC
AATGATGAGCACTTTTAAAGTTCTGCTATGTGGCGCGGTATTATCCCGTATTGACGCCGGGCAAGAGCAA
CTCGGTCGCCGCATACACTATTCTCAGAATGACTTGGTTGAGTACTCACCAGTCACAGAAAAGCATCTTA
CGGATGGCATGACAGTAAGAGAATTATGCAGTGCTGCCATAACCATGAGTGATAACACTGCGGCCAACTT
ACTTCTGACAACGATCGGAGGACCGAAGGAGCTAACCGCTTTTTTGCACAACATGGGGGATCATGTAACT
CGCCTTGATCGTTGGGAACCGGAGCTGAATGAAGCCATACCAAACGACGAGCGTGACACCACGATGCCTG
TAGCAATGGCAACAACGTTGCGCAAACTATTAACTGGCGAACTACTTACTCTAGCTTCCCGGCAACAATT
AATAGACTGGATGGAGGCGGATAAAGTTGCAGGACCACTTCTGCGCTCGGCCCTTCCGGCTGGCTGGTTT
ATTGCTGATAAATCTGGAGCCGGTGAGCGTGGGTCTCGCGGTATCATTGCAGCACTGGGGCCAGATGGTA
AGCCCTCCCGTATCGTAGTTATCTACACGACGGGGAGTCAGGCAACTATGGATGAACGAAATAGACAGAT
CGCTGAGATAGGTGCCTCACTGATTAAGCATTGGTAACTGTCAGACCAAGTTTACTCATATATACTTTAG
ATTGATTTAAAACTTCATTTTTAATTTAAAAGGATCTAGGTGAAGATCCTTTTTGATAATCTCATGACCA
AAATCCCTTAACGTGAGTTTTCGTTCCACTGAGCGTCAGACCCCGTAGAAAAGATCAAAGGATCTTCTTG
AGATCCTTTTTTTCTGCGCGTAATCTGCTGCTTGCAAACAAAAAAACCACCGCTACCAGCGGTGGTTTGT
TTGCCGGATCAAGAGCTACCAACTCTTTTTCCGAAGGTAACTGGCTTCAGCAGAGCGCAGATACCAAATA
CTGTTCTTCTAGTGTAGCCGTAGTTAGGCCACCACTTCAAGAACTCTGTAGCACCGCCTACATACCTCGC
TCTGCTAATCCTGTTACCAGTGGCTGCTGCCAGTGGCGATAAGTCGTGTCTTACCGGGTTGGACTCAAGA
CGATAGTTACCGGATAAGGCGCAGCGGTCGGGCTGAACGGGGGGTTCGTGCACACAGCCCAGCTTGGAGC
GAACGACCTACACCGAACTGAGATACCTACAGCGTGAGCTATGAGAAAGCGCCACGCTTCCCGAAGGGAG
AAAGGCGGACAGGTATCCGGTAAGCGGCAGGGTCGGAACAGGAGAGCGCACGAGGGAGCTTCCAGGGGGA
AACGCCTGGTATCTTTATAGTCCTGTCGGGTTTCGCCACCTCTGACTTGAGCGTCGATTTTTGTGATGCT
CGTCAGGGGGGCGGAGCCTATGGAAAAACGCCAGCAACGCGGCCTTTTTACGGTTCCTGGCCTTTTGCTG
GCCTTTTGCTCACATGTTCTTTCCTGCGTTATCCCCTGATTCTGTGGATAACCGTATTACCGCCTTTGAG
TGAGCTGATACCGCTCGCCGCAGCCGAACGACCGAGCGCAGCGAGTCAGTGAGCGAGGAAGCGGAAGAGC
GCCCAATACGCAAACCGCCTCTCCCCGCGCGTTGGCCGATTCATTAATGCAGCTGTGGAATGTGTGTCAG
TTAGGGTGTGGAAAGTCCCCAGGCTCCCCAGCAGGCAGAAGTATGCAAAGCATGCATCTCAATTAGTCAG
CAACCAGGTGTGGAAAGTCCCCAGGCTCCCCAGCAGGCAGAAGTATGCAAAGCATGCATCTCAATTAGTC
AGCAACCATAGTCCCGCCCCTAACTCCGCCCATCCCGCCCCTAACTCCGCCCAGTTCCGCCCATTCTCCG
CCCCATGGCTGACTAATTTTTTTTATTTATGCAGAGGCCGAGGCCGCCTCGGCCTCTGAGCTATTCCAGA
AGTAGTGAGGAGGCTTTTTTGGAGGCCTAGGCTTTTGCAAAAAGCTTGGACACAAGACAGGCTTGCGAGA
TATGTTTGAGAATACCACTTTATCCCGCGTCAGGGAGAGGCAGTGCGTAAAAAGACGCGGACTCATGTGA
AATACTGGTTTTTAGTGCGCCAGATCTCTATAATCTCGCGCAACCTATTTTCCCCTCGAACACTTTTTAA
GCCGTAGATAAACAGGCTGGGACACTTCACATGAGCGAAAAATACATCGTCACCTGGGACATGTTGCAGA
TCCATGCACGTAAACTCGCAAGCCGACTGATGCCTTCTGAACAATGGAAAGGCATTATTGCCGTAAGCCG
TGGCGGTCTGTACCGGGTGCGTTACTGGCGCGTGAACTGGGTATTCGTCATGTCGATACCGTTTGTATTT
CCAGCTACGATCACGACAACCAGCGCGAGCTTAAAGTGCTGAAACGCGCAGAAGGCGATGGCGAAGGCTT
CATCGTTATTGATGACCTGGTGGATACCGGTGGTACTGCGGTTGCGATTCGTGAAATGTATCCAAAAGCG
CACTTTGTCACCATCTTCGCAAAACCGGCTGGTCGTCCGCTGGTTGATGACTATGTTGTTGATATCCCGC
AAGATACCTGGATTGAACAGCCGTGGGATATGGGCGTCGTATTCGTCCCGCCAATCTCCGGTCGCTAATC
TTTTCAACGCCTGGCACTGCCGGGCGTTGTTCTTTTTAACTTCAGGCGGGTTACAATAGTTTCCAGTAAG
TATTCTGGAGGCTGCATCCATGACACAGGCAAACCTGAGCGAAACCCTGTTCAAACCCCGCTTTAAACAT
CCTGAAACCTCGACGCTAGTCCGCCGCTTTAATCACGGCGCACAACCGCCTGTGCAGTCGGCCCTTGATG
GTAAAACCATCCCTCACTGGTATCGCATGATTAACCGTCTGATGTGGATCTGGCGCGGCATTGACCCACG
CGAAATCCTCGACGTCCAGGCACGTATTGTGATGAGCGATGCCGAACGTACCGACGATGATTTATACGAT
ACGGTGATTGGCTACCGTGGCGGCAACTGGATTTATGAGTGGGCCCCGGATCTTTGTGAAGGAACCTTAC
TTCTGTGGTGTGACATAATTGGACAAACTACCTACAGAGATTTAAAGCTCTAAGGTAAATATAAAATTTT
TAAGTGTATAATGTGTTAAACTACTGATTCTAATTGTTTGTGTATTTTAGATTCCAACCTATGGAACTGA
TGAATGGGAGCAGTGGTGGAATGCCTTTAATGAGGAAAACCTGTTTTGCTCAGAAGAAATGCCATCTAGT
GATGATGAGGCTACTGCTGACTCTCAACATTCTACTCCTCCAAAAAAGAAGAGAAAGGTAGAAGACCCCA
AGGACTTTCCTTCAGAATTGCTAAGTTTTTTGAGTCATGCTGTGTTTAGTAATAGAACTCTTGCTTGCTT
TGCTATTTACACCACAAAGGAAAAAGCTGCACTGCTATACAAGAAAATTATGGAAAAATATTCTGTAACC
TTTATAAGTAGGCATAACAGTTATAATCATAACATACTGTTTTTTCTTACTCCACACAGGCATAGAGTGT
CTGCTATTAATAACTATGCTCAAAAATTGTGTACCTTTAGCTTTTTAATTTGTAAAGGGGTTAATAAGGA
ATATTTGATGTATAGTGCCTTGACTAGAGATCATAATCAGCCATACCACATTTGTAGAGGTTTTACTTGC
TTTAAAAAACCTCCCACACCTCCCCCTGAACCTGAAACATAAAATGAATGCAATTGTTGTTGTTAACTTG
TTTATTGCAGCTTATAATGGTTACAAATAAAGCAATAGCATCACAAATTTCACAAATAAAGCATTTTTTT
CACTGCATTCTAGTTGTGGTTTGTCCAAACTCATCAATGTATCTTATCATGTCTGGATCAACTGGATAAC
TCAAGCTAACCAAAATCATCCCAAACTTCCCACCCCATACCCTATTACCACTGCCAATTACCTGTGGTTT
CATTTACTCTAAACCTGTGATTCCTCTGAATTATTTTCATTTTAAAGAAATTGTATTTGTTAAATATGTA
CTACAAACTTAGTAGTTGGAAGGGCTAATTCACTCCCAAAGAAGACAAGATATCCTTGATCTGTGGATCT
ACCACACACAAGGCTACTTCCCTGATTAGCAGAACTACACACCAGGGCCAGGGGTCAGATATCCACTGAC
CTTTGGATGGTGCTACAAGCTAGTACCAGTTGAGCCAGATAAGGTAGAAGAGGCCAATAAAGGAGAGAAC
ACCAGCTTGTTACACCCTGTGAGCCTGCATGGGATGGATGACCCGGAGAGAGAAGTGTTAGAGTGGAGGT
TTGACAGCCGCCTAGCATTTCATCACGTGGCCCGAGAGCTGCATCCGGAGTACTTCAAGAACTGCTGATA
TCGAGCTTGCTACAAGGGACTTTCCGCTGGGGACTTTCCAGGGAGGCGTGGCCTGGGCGGGACTGGGGAG
TGGCGAGCCCTCAGATCCTGCATATAAGCAGCTGCTTTTTGCCTGTACTGGGTCTCTCTGGTTAGACCAG
ATCTGAGCCTGGGAGCTCTCTGGCTAACTAGGGAACCCACTGCTTAAGCCTCAATAAAGCTTGCCTTGAG
TGCTTCAAGTAGTGTGTGCCCGTCTGTTGTGTGACTCTGGTAACTAGAGATCCCTCAGACCCTTTTAGTC
AGTGTGGAAAATCTCTAGCAGTGGCGCCCGAACAGGGACTTGAAAGCGAAAGGGAAACCAGAGGAGCTCT
CTCGACGCAGGACTCGGCTTGCTGAAGCGCGCACGGCAAGAGGCGAGGGGCGGCGACTGGTGAGTACGCC
AAAAATTTTGACTAGCGGAGGCTAGAAGGAGAGAGATGGGTGCGAGAGCGTCAGTATTAAGCGGGGGAGA
ATTAGATCGCGATGGGAAAAAATTCGGTTAAGGCCAGGGGGAAAGAAAAAATATAAATTAAAACATATAG
TATGGGCAAGCAGGGAGCTAGAACGATTCGCAGTTAATCCTGGCCTGTTAGAAACATCAGAAGGCTGTAG
ACAAATACTGGGACAGCTACAACCATCCCTTCAGACAGGATCAGAAGAACTTAGATCATTATATAATACA
GTAGCAACCCTCTATTGTGTGCATCAAAGGATAGAGATAAAAGACACCAAGGAAGCTTTAGACAAGATAG
AGGAAGAGCAAAACAAAAGTAAGACCACCGCACAGCAAGCGGCCGGCCGCTGATCTTCAGACCTGGAGGA
GGAGATATGAGGGACAATTGGAGAAGTGAATTATATAAATATAAAGTAGTAAAAATTGAACCATTAGGAG
TAGCACCCACCAAGGCAAAGAGAAGAGTGGTGCAGAGAGAAAAAAGAGCAGTGGGAATAGGAGCTTTGTT
CCTTGGGTTCTTGGGAGCAGCAGGAAGCACTATGGGCGCAGCGTCAATGACGCTGACGGTACAGGCCAGA
CAATTATTGTCTGGTATAGTGCAGCAGCAGAACAATTTGCTGAGGGCTATTGAGGCGCAACAGCATCTGT
TGCAACTCACAGTCTGGGGCATCAAGCAGCTCCAGGCAAGAATCCTGGCTGTGGAAAGATACCTAAAGGA
TCAACAGCTCCTGGGGATTTGGGGTTGCTCTGGAAAACTCATTTGCACCACTGCTGTGCCTTGGAATGCT
AGTTGGAGTAATAAATCTCTGGAACAGATTTGGAATCACACGACCTGGATGGAGTGGGACAGAGAAATTA
ACAATTACACAAGCTTAATACACTCCTTAATTGAAGAATCGCAAAACCAGCAAGAAAAGAATGAACAAGA
ATTATTGGAATTAGATAAATGGGCAAGTTTGTGGAATTGGTTTAACATAACAAATTGGCTGTGGTATATA
AAATTATTCATAATGATAGTAGGAGGCTTGGTAGGTTTAAGAATAGTTTTTGCTGTACTTTCTATAGTGA
ATAGAGTTAGGCAGGGATATTCACCATTATCGTTTCAGACCCACCTCCCAACCCCGAGGGGACCCGACAG
GCCCGAAGGAATAGAAGAAGAAGGTGGAGAGAGAGACAGAGACAGATCCATTCGATTAGTGAACGGATCT
CGACGGTATCGCCAAATGGCAGTATTCATCCACAATTTTAAAAGAAAAGGGGGGATTGGGGGGTACAGTG
CAGGGGAAAGAATAGTAGACATAATAGCAACAGACATACAAACTAAAGAATTACAAAAACAAATTACAAA
AATTCAAAATTTTCGGGTTTATTACAGGGACAGCAGAGATCCAGTTTGGATCGATAAGCTTGATATCGAA
TTCCTGCAGCCCCGATAAAATAAAAGATTTTATTTAGTCTCCAGAAAAAGGGGGGAATGAAAGACCCCAC
CTGTAGGTTTGGCAAGCTAGCTGCAGTAACGCCATTTTGCAAGGCATGGAAAAATACCAAACCAAGAATA
GAGAAGTTCAGATCAAGGGCGGGTACATGAAAATAGCTAACGTTGGGCCAAACAGGATATCTGCGGTGAG
CAGTTTCGGCCCCGGCCCGGGGCCAAGAACAGATGGTCACCGCAGTTTCGGCCCCGGCCCGAGGCCAAGA
ACAGATGGTCCCCAGATATGGCCCAACCCTCAGCAGTTTCTTAAGACCCATCAGATGTTTCCAGGCTCCC
CCAAGGACCTGAAATGACCCTGCGCCTTATTTGAATTAACCAATCAGCCTGCTTCTCGCTTCTGTTCGCG
CGCTTCTGCTTCCCGAGCTCTATAAAAGAGCTCACAACCCCTCACTCGGCGCGCCAGTCCTCCGACAGAC
TGAGTCGCCCGGGGGGGATCTGGAGCTCTCGAGAATTCTCATGGGCCACACACGGAGGCAGGGAACATCA
CCATCCAAGTGTCCATACCTCAATTTCTTTCAGCTCTTGGTGCTGGCTGGTCTTTCTCACTTCTGTTCAG
GTGTTATCCACGTGACCAAGGAAGTGAAAGAAGTGGCAACGCTGTCCTGTGGTCACAATGTTTCTGTTGA
AGAGCTGGCACAAACTCGCATCTACTGGCAAAAGGAGAAGAAAATGGTGCTGACTATGATGTCTGGGGAC
ATGAATATATGGCCCGAGTACAAGAACCGGACCATCTTTGATATCACTAATAACCTCTCCATTGTGATCC
TGGCTCTGCGCCCATCTGACGAGGGCACATACGAGTGTGTTGTTCTGAAGTATGAAAAAGACGCTTTCAA
GCGGGAACACCTGGCTGAAGTGACGTTATCAGTCAAAGCTGACTTCCCTACACCTAGTATATCTGACTTT
GAAATTCCAACTTCTAATATTAGAAGGATAATTTGCTCAACCTCTGGAGGTTTTCCAGAGCCTCACCTCT
CCTGGTTGGAAAATGGAGAAGAATTAAATGCCATCAACACAACAGTTTCCCAAGATCCTGAAACTGAGCT
CTATGCTGTTAGCAGCAAACTGGATTTCAATATGACAACCAACCACAGCTTCATGTGTCTCATCAAGTAT
GGACATTTAAGAGTGAATCAGACCTTCAACTGGAATACAACCAAGCAAGAGCATTTTCCTGATAACCTGC
TCCCATCCTGGGCCATTACCTTAATCTCAGTAAATGGAATTTTTGTGATATGCTGCCTGACCTACTGCTT
TGCCCCAAGATGCAGAGAGAGAAGGAGGAATGAGAGATTGAGAAGGGAAAGTGTACGCCCTGTACGTCTG
CAGGATATCAAGCTTGCGGTACCGCGGGCCCGGGATCCAATGGACAAAGACTGCGAAATGAAGCGCACCA
CCCTGGATAGCCCTCTGGGCAAGCTGGAACTGTCTGGGTGCGAACAGGGCCTGCACCGTATCATCTTCCT
GGGCAAAGGAACATCTGCCGCCGACGCCGTGGAAGTGCCTGCCCCAGCCGCCGTGCTGGGCGGACCAGAG
CCACTGATCCAGGCCACCGCCTGGCTCAACGCCTACTTTCACCAGCCTGAGGCCATCGAGGAGTTCCCTG
TGCCAGCCCTGCACCACCCAGTGTTCCAGCAGGAGAGCTTTACCCGCCAGGTGCTGTGGAAACTGCTGAA
AGTGGTGAAGTTCGGAGAGGTCATCAGCGAGAGCCACCTGGCCGCCCTGGTGGGCAATCCCGCCGCCACC
GCCGCCGTGAACACCGCCCTGGACGGAAATCCCGTGCCCATTCTGATCCCCTGCCACCGGGTGGTGCAGG
GCGACAGCGACGTGGGGCCCTACCTGGGCGGGCTCGCCGTGAAAGAGTGGCTGCTGGCCCACGAGGGCCA
CAGACTGGGCAAGCCTGGGCTGGGTTAAAGCGGCCGCGACTCTAGAGTCGACCTGCAGGCATGCAAGCTT
GATATCAAGCTTATCGATAATCAACCTCTGGATTACAAAATTTGTGAAAGATTGACTGGTATTCTTAACT
ATGTTGCTCCTTTTACGCTATGTGGATACGCTGCTTTAATGCCTTTGTATCATGCTATTGCTTCCCGTAT
GGCTTTCATTTTCTCCTCCTTGTATAAATCCTGGTTGCTGTCTCTTTATGAGGAGTTGTGGCCCGTTGTC
AGGCAACGTGGCGTGGTGTGCACTGTGTTTGCTGACGCAACCCCCACTGGTTGGGGCATTGCCACCACCT
GTCAGCTCCTTTCCGGGACTTTCGCTTTCCCCCTCCCTATTGCCACGGCGGAACTCATCGCCGCCTGCCT
TGCCCGCTGCTGGACAGGGGCTCGGCTGTTGGGCACTGACAATTCCGTGGTGTTGTCGGGGAAATCATCG
TCCTTTCCTTGGCTGCTCGCCTGTGTTGCCACCTGGATTCTGCGCGGGACGTCCTTCTGCTACGTCCCTT
CGGCCCTCAATCCAGCGGACCTTCCTTCCCGCGGCCTGCTGCCGGCTCTGCGGCCTCTTCCGCGTCTTCG
CCTTCGCCCTCAGACGAGTCGGATCTCCCTTTGGGCCGCCTCCCCGCAT
Features (pLannotate 1.2.2; 35 found; start..end, strand, type, name):
     38..106     +  CDS            nef (fragment): NEF_HV1Z2 - Experimental evidence at protein level: Swiss-Prot protein existence level 1. Extracellular Nef protein targets CD4(+) T-lymphocytes for apoptosis by interacting with CXCR4 surface receptors. From Human immunodeficiency virus type 1 group M subtype D (isolate Z2/CDC-Z34) (HIV-1).
    108..341     +  LTR            3' LTR (ΔU3): self-inactivating 3' long terminal repeat (LTR) from HIV-1
    366..384     -  promoter       SP6 promoter: promoter for bacteriophage SP6 RNA polymerase
    612..891     +  CDS            TcR (fragment): tetracycline efflux protein; tet; confers resistance to tetracycline
    892..940     -  misc_feature   bom (fragment): basis of mobility region from pBR322
   1042..1077    -  CDS            rop (fragment): Rop protein, which maintains plasmids at low copy number; rop
   1172..1276    +  promoter       AmpR promoter: bla
   1277..2137    +  CDS            AmpR: β-lactamase; bla; confers resistance to ampicillin, carbenicillin, and related antibiotics
   2308..2896    +  rep_origin     ori: high-copy-number ColE1/pMB1/pBR322/pUC origin of replication
   3079..3135    +  CDS            lacI (fragment): lac repressor; lacI; The lac repressor binds to the lac operator to inhibit transcription in E. coli. This inhibition can be relieved by adding lactose or isopropyl-β-D-thiogalactopyranoside (IPTG).
   3142..3471    +  promoter       SV40 promoter: SV40 enhancer and early promoter
   3671..3790    +  CDS            gpt (fragment): XGPT_ECOLI - Also known as gpp, gxu. Experimental evidence at protein level: Swiss-Prot protein existence level 1. Purine salvage pathway enzyme that catalyzes the transfer of the ribosyl-5-phosphate group from 5-phospho-alpha-D-ribose 1- diphosphate (PRPP) to the N9 position of the 6-oxopurines guanine and xanthine to form the corresponding ribonucleotides GMP (guanosine 5'- monophosphate) and XMP (xanthosine 5'-monophosphate), with the release of PPi. To a lesser extent, also acts on hypoxanthine (PubMed:9100006, PubMed:3886014). Does not ribophosphorylate adenine (PubMed:3886014). From Esch
   3790..4125    +  CDS            gpt (fragment): XGPT_ECOLI - Also known as gpp, gxu. Experimental evidence at protein level: Swiss-Prot protein existence level 1. Purine salvage pathway enzyme that catalyzes the transfer of the ribosyl-5-phosphate group from 5-phospho-alpha-D-ribose 1- diphosphate (PRPP) to the N9 position of the 6-oxopurines guanine and xanthine to form the corresponding ribonucleotides GMP (guanosine 5'- monophosphate) and XMP (xanthosine 5'-monophosphate), with the release of PPi. To a lesser extent, also acts on hypoxanthine (PubMed:9100006, PubMed:3886014). Does not ribophosphorylate adenine (PubMed:3886014). From Esch
   4220..4525    +  CDS            frsA (fragment): FRSA_ECOLI - Also known as yafA. Experimental evidence at protein level: Swiss-Prot protein existence level 1. Catalyzes the hydrolysis of esters (PubMed:15808744). Displays esterase activity toward pNP-butyrate (PubMed:15808744). May stimulate mixed-acid fermentation by acting as a fermentation/respiration switch that down-regulates respiration and up- regulates fermentation rates (PubMed:15169777). From Escherichia coli (strain K12).
   4529..4603    +  CDS            small t antigen (fragment): SV40 (simian virus 40) small t antigen
   4605..4670    +  intron         small t intron: SV40 (simian virus 40) small t antigen intron
   4800..4820    +  CDS            SV40 NLS: nuclear localization signal of SV40 (simian virus 40) large T antigen
   5139..5222    +  CDS            large T antigen (fragment): large T antigen from SV40 (simian virus 40)
   5245..5379    +  polyA_signal   SV40 poly(A) signal: SV40 polyadenylation signal
   5546..5875    +  CDS            nef (fragment): NEF_HV1BR - Experimental evidence at protein level: Swiss-Prot protein existence level 1. Extracellular Nef protein targets CD4(+) T-lymphocytes for apoptosis by interacting with CXCR4 surface receptors (PubMed:14990729). From Human immunodeficiency virus type 1 group M subtype B (isolate BRU/LAI) (HIV-1).
   5923..6180    +  LTR            5' LTR (truncated): truncated 5' long terminal repeat (LTR) from HIV-1
   6227..6352    +  misc_feature   HIV-1 Ψ: packaging signal of human immunodeficiency virus type 1
   6336..6674    +  CDS            HIV-1 gag (fragment): gag protein from human immunodeficiency virus 1; gag
   6849..7082    +  misc_feature   RRE: The Rev response element (RRE) of HIV-1 allows for Rev-dependent mRNA export from the nucleus to the cytoplasm.
   7459..7559    +  CDS            Rev (fragment): human immunodeficiency virus 1 (HIV-1) Rev protein; rev; enhances nuclear export of unspliced and incompletely spliced viral mRNAs
   7596..7713    +  misc_feature   cPPT/CTS: central polypurine tract and central termination sequence of HIV-1
   7750..7782    -  misc_feature   MCS (fragment): pBluescript multiple cloning site
   7866..8273    +  promoter       SFFV promoter: spleen focus-forming virus long terminal repeat (LTR) promoter
   8301..9164    +  CDS            CD80: CD80_HUMAN - Also known as CD28LG, CD28LG1, LAB7. Experimental evidence at protein level: Swiss-Prot protein existence level 1. (Microbial infection) Acts as a receptor for adenovirus subgroup B. From Homo sapiens (Human).
   9187..9208    +  misc_feature   MCS (fragment): multiple cloning site
   9210..9755    +  CDS            CLIP-tag™: human O6-alkylguanine-DNA-alkyltransferase variant that forms covalent bonds with benzylcytosine derivatives fast-reacting variant, optimized for mammalian expression
   9770..9800    +  misc_feature   MCS (fragment): pUC18/19 multiple cloning site
   9801..9819    +  misc_feature   MCS (fragment): pBluescript multiple cloning site
   9819..10407   +  misc_feature   WPRE: woodchuck hepatitis virus posttranscriptional regulatory element
  10408..21      +  misc_feature   MCS (fragment) (across the origin): pBluescript multiple cloning site
