[The description below was written by a language model from this plasmid's Addgene catalogue record and pLannotate feature annotations shown in this document.]
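Description:
pHR-CD80-CLIP is a 10.4 kb HIV-1-derived lentiviral transfer plasmid built on the pHR backbone for expressing human CD80 (B7-1) fused at its C terminus to a CLIP tag in mammalian cells. It is maintained in E. coli through a high-copy ColE1/pUC-type origin and selected with ampicillin via the β-lactamase gene. The backbone also carries legacy sequence outside the viral genome: fragments of tetracycline resistance, rop and bom from pBR322, and an SV40 promoter followed by E. coli gpt fragments, the SV40 small t intron and the SV40 polyadenylation signal. The record assigns no function to these remnants in this construct.

The packaged region runs from a truncated 5' LTR through the Ψ packaging signal with a partial gag sequence, the Rev response element for Rev-dependent nuclear export of the genomic RNA, and the cPPT/CTS element that aids nuclear import and transduction. It ends in a ΔU3 self-inactivating 3' LTR, which silences LTR promoter activity after integration. Within it, the spleen focus-forming virus (SFFV) promoter drives the CD80 open reading frame, joined through a short linker derived from cloning-site sequence to the CLIP tag, with a WPRE downstream to boost transcript stability and expression. Because CD80 is a type I membrane protein, the C-terminal tag should lie on the cytoplasmic side. The CLIP tag is an engineered O6-alkylguanine-DNA alkyltransferase variant that reacts covalently with benzylcytosine derivatives, allowing specific labelling of the fusion with fluorophores or other probes. No mammalian selection marker or fluorescent reporter is annotated within the provirus. The associated publication concerns cis-heterodimerisation of PD-L1 with CD80 and its effects on CD28, PD-1 and CTLA-4 signalling, consistent with use of labelled CD80 in studies of such interactions.
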