Addgene plasmid #223590: pHR-CD80-CLIP
Purpose: Lentiviral expression of human CD80 with CLIP tag in mammalian cells
Depositing lab: Enfu Hui. Depositing organization: University of California, San Diego (UCSD). Publication: PD-L1:CD80 Cis-Heterodimer Triggers the Co-stimulatory Receptor CD28 While Repressing the Inhibitory PD-1 and CTLA-4 Pathways. Zhao Y, Lee CK, Lin CH, Gassen RB, Xu X, Huang Z, Xiao C, Bonorino C, Lu LF, Bui JD, Hui E. Immunity. 2019 Dec 17;51(6):1059-1073.e9. doi: 10.1016/j.immuni.2019.11.003. Epub 2019 Nov 19. PubMed 31757674.
Backbone
  Vector backbone: pHR
  Vector type: Lentiviral ; Mammalian Expression
Growth in bacteria
  Bacterial resistance: Ampicillin, 100 μg/mL
  Growth temperature: 37°C
  Growth strain: NEB Stable
  Copy number: High Copy
Gene/Insert
  Gene/Insert name: CD80
  Species: H. sapiens (human)
  Entrez Gene: CD80 (a.k.a. B7, B7-1, B7.1, BB1, CD28LG, CD28LG1, LAB7)
  Tag / fusion protein: CLIP (C terminal on insert)
  Cloning method: Gibson Cloning
  Sequencing primers: 5′ ccaatcagcctgcttctcgcttc; 3′ ccagaggttgattatcgataagc
Terms and licenses: Academic/Nonprofit Terms; Industry Terms: Not Available to Industry
Depositor comments: Plasmid lab code: L712
How to cite: pHR-CD80-CLIP was a gift from Enfu Hui (Addgene plasmid # 223590 ; http://n2t.net/addgene:223590 ; RRID:Addgene_223590)
